Addgene plasmid #131697: pLKO-M7-puro
Purpose: expresses MHV68 M7 promoter driving puromycin resistance
Depositing lab: Britt Glaunsinger. Depositing organization: University of California, Berkeley. Publication: Xrn1 activity broadly represses RNA polymerase II occupancy at mammalian but not viral promoters during herpesvirus infection. Hartenian EN, Glaunsinger BA. bioRxiv 585984 10.1101/585984.
Backbone
  Vector backbone: pLKO
  Total vector size (bp): 7034
  Vector type: Mammalian Expression, Retroviral
  Selectable markers: Puromycin
Growth in bacteria
  Bacterial resistance: Ampicillin, 100 μg/mL
  Growth temperature: 30°C
  Growth strain: NEB Stable
  Copy number: Unknown
Gene/Insert
  Gene/Insert name: M7-puro
  Species: MHV68
  Insert size (bp): 249
  Entrez Gene: GAMMAHV.M7 (a.k.a. MuHV4gp49)
  Promoter: M7
  Cloning method: Gibson Cloning
  Sequencing primers: 5′ GGAGGCTTGGTAGGTTTAAGAA; 3′ GGCTTGTACTCGGTCATGGT
Terms and licenses: Academic/Nonprofit Terms; Industry Terms: Not Available to Industry
Depositor comments: Please visit https://www.biorxiv.org/content/10.1101/585984v1 for bioRxiv preprint.
How to cite: pLKO-M7-puro was a gift from Britt Glaunsinger (Addgene plasmid # 131697 ; http://n2t.net/addgene:131697 ; RRID:Addgene_131697)
