[The description below was written by a language model from this plasmid's Addgene catalogue record and pLannotate feature annotations shown in this document.]
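Description:
pLKO-M7-puro is a 7,034 bp HIV-1-based lentiviral transfer plasmid built on the pLKO backbone (catalogued as a mammalian expression/retroviral vector). In it, a 249 bp promoter fragment from the murine gammaherpesvirus 68 (MHV68) M7 gene was placed by Gibson assembly upstream of the puromycin N-acetyltransferase coding sequence. The M7 promoter itself is not picked up by the automated annotation. It presumably lies in the unannotated interval between the central polypurine tract and the PuroR CDS, where only a short match to SV40 small t antigen is called. PuroR is followed by a WPRE, which enhances post-transcriptional expression of the transcript.

The viral framework follows a third-generation, self-inactivating design. A chimeric RSV promoter/truncated 5' LTR drives genomic RNA production in packaging cells. It is followed by the Ψ packaging signal with a partial gag sequence, the Rev response element for Rev-dependent nuclear export, an env fragment, and the cPPT/CTS, which aids nuclear import. A ΔU3 3' LTR silences LTR-driven transcription after integration, so puromycin resistance in transduced cells depends on the internal M7 promoter. An SV40 poly(A) signal and SV40 origin lie downstream of the 3' LTR. In bacteria the plasmid is propagated through a high-copy ColE1/pUC origin with ampicillin selection, and it also carries an f1 origin and residual lac, T3 and T7 elements from the cloning backbone.

According to the record, the construct integrates a herpesviral promoter-reporter unit into the mammalian genome. The associated study examined RNA polymerase II occupancy at mammalian versus viral promoters during herpesvirus infection.
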