Features (pLannotate 1.2.2; 25 found; start..end, strand, type, name):
      2..385     +  CDS            env (fragment): ENV_HV1H2 - Experimental evidence at protein level: Swiss-Prot protein existence level 1. [Transmembrane protein gp41]: Acts as a class I viral fusion protein. Under the current model, the protein has at least 3 conformational states: pre-fusion native state, pre-hairpin intermediate state, and post-fusion hairpin state. During fusion of viral and target intracellular membranes, the coiled coil regions (heptad repeats) assume a trimer-of-hairpins structure, positioning the fusion peptide in close proximity to the C-terminal region of the ectodomain. The formation of this structure appears to d
    441..558     +  misc_feature   cPPT/CTS: central polypurine tract and central termination sequence of HIV-1
    624..690     +  CDS            small t antigen (fragment): SV40 (simian virus 40) small t antigen
    955..1554    +  CDS            PuroR (fragment): puromycin N-acetyltransferase; pac from Streptomyces; confers resistance to puromycin
   1572..2160    +  misc_feature   WPRE: woodchuck hepatitis virus posttranscriptional regulatory element
   2211..2230    +  misc_feature   cPPT/CTS (fragment): central polypurine tract and central termination sequence of HIV-1
   2232..2465    +  LTR            3' LTR (ΔU3): self-inactivating 3' long terminal repeat (LTR) from HIV-1
   2543..2664    +  polyA_signal   SV40 poly(A) signal: SV40 polyadenylation signal
   2704..2839    +  rep_origin     SV40 ori: SV40 origin of replication
   2860..2878    -  promoter       T7 promoter: promoter for bacteriophage T7 RNA polymerase
   2886..3041    +  CDS            lacZα (fragment): LacZα fragment of β-galactosidase; lacZ fragment
   3046..3474    +  rep_origin     f1 ori (sequence partly withheld): f1 bacteriophage origin of replication; arrow indicates direction of (+) strand synthesis
   3527..3631    +  promoter       AmpR promoter: bla
   3632..4492    +  CDS            AmpR: β-lactamase; bla; confers resistance to ampicillin, carbenicillin, and related antibiotics
   4663..5251    +  rep_origin     ori: high-copy-number ColE1/pMB1/pBR322/pUC origin of replication
   5434..5526    +  CDS            lacI (fragment): lac repressor; lacI; The lac repressor binds to the lac operator to inhibit transcription in E. coli. This inhibition can be relieved by adding lactose or isopropyl-β-D-thiogalactopyranoside (IPTG).
   5539..5560    +  protein_bind   CAP binding site: CAP binding activates transcription in the presence of cAMP. E. coli catabolite activator protein
   5575..5605    +  promoter       lac promoter: promoter for the E. coli lac operon
   5613..5629    +  protein_bind   lac operator: The lac repressor binds to the lac operator to inhibit transcription in E. coli. This inhibition can be relieved by adding lactose or isopropyl-β-D-thiogalactopyranoside (IPTG). lac repressor encoded by lacI
   5674..5692    +  promoter       T3 promoter: promoter for bacteriophage T3 RNA polymerase
   5720..5946    +  promoter       RSV promoter: Rous sarcoma virus enhancer/promoter
   5947..6127    +  LTR            5' LTR (truncated): truncated 5' long terminal repeat (LTR) from HIV-1
   6174..6299    +  misc_feature   HIV-1 Ψ: packaging signal of human immunodeficiency virus type 1
   6283..6646    +  CDS            HIV-1 gag (fragment): gag protein from human immunodeficiency virus 1; gag
   6792..7025    +  misc_feature   RRE: The Rev response element (RRE) of HIV-1 allows for Rev-dependent mRNA export from the nucleus to the cytoplasm.
>Addgene plasmid #131697 | pLKO-M7-puro | addgene full sequence | sequence record 257264 | Addgene NGS Result
GGGTTGCTCTGGAAAACTCATTTGCACCACTGCTGTGCCTTGGAATGCTAGTTGGAGTAATAAATCTCTG
GAACAGATTTGGAATCACACGACCTGGATGGAGTGGGACAGAGAAATTAACAATTACACAAGCTTAATAC
ACTCCTTAATTGAAGAATCGCAAAACCAGCAAGAAAAGAATGAACAAGAATTATTGGAATTAGATAAATG
GGCAAGTTTGTGGAATTGGTTTAACATAACAAATTGGCTGTGGTATATAAAATTATTCATAATGATAGTA
GGAGGCTTGGTAGGTTTAAGAATAGTTTTTGCTGTACTTTCTATAGTGAATAGAGTTAGGCAGGGATATT
CACCATTATCGTTTCAGACCCACCTCCCAACCCCGACTCGAAAGCTTGGCGTAACTAGATCTTGAGACAA
ATGGCAGTATTCATCCACAATTTTAAAAGAAAAGGGGGGATTGGGGGGTACAGTGCAGGGGAAAGAATAG
TAGACATAATAGCAACAGACATACAAACTAAAGAATTACAAAAACAAATTACAAAAATTCAAAATTTTCG
GGTTTATTACAGGGACAGCAGAGATCCACTTTGGCGCCGGCTCGAGGGGGCCCGGGTGCAAAGATGGATA
AAGTTTTAAACAGAGAGGAATCTTTGCAGCTAATGGACCTTCTAGGTCTTGAAAGGAGTGGGAATCGATT
ATGGCAAACCAGGACACTGCTGACAGTGACACATGTTCCATACTTGACCCCCAATCACCCACTCCCCCAC
CCTCCGTTCCCCCAATAACTACACTCTCGTTGTATGACATTTATGCCAGCATACTTAGTCCACTCGACCC
AAACAGCCTGGAGTCATAAACGGTGCCAAATACAAGACATTTCTAAATCCTTAAGTATAATGTTTATATT
TAACTGAATAAAAGAAGTGACGCTATAAAACCCTCAACGGTACCATGACCGAGTACAAGCCCACGGTGCG
CCTCGCCACCCGCGACGACGTCCCCAGGGCCGTACGCACCCTCGCCGCCGCGTTCGCCGACTACCCCGCC
ACGCGCCACACCGTCGATCCGGACCGCCACATCGAGCGGGTCACCGAGCTGCAAGAACTCTTCCTCACGC
GCGTCGGGCTCGACATCGGCAAGGTGTGGGTCGCGGACGACGGCGCCGCCGTGGCGGTCTGGACCACGCC
GGAGAGCGTCGAAGCGGGGGCGGTGTTCGCCGAGATCGGCCCGCGCATGGCCGAGTTGAGCGGTTCCCGG
CTGGCCGCGCAGCAACAGATGGAAGGCCTCCTGGCGCCGCACCGGCCCAAGGAGCCCGCGTGGTTCCTGG
CCACCGTCGGAGTCTCGCCCGACCACCAGGGCAAGGGTCTGGGCAGCGCCGTCGTGCTCCCCGGAGTGGA
GGCGGCCGAGCGCGCCGGGGTGCCCGCCTTCCTGGAGACCTCCGCGCCCCGCAACCTCCCCTTCTACGAG
CGGCTCGGCTTCACCGTCACCGCCGACGTCGAGGTGCCCGAAGGACCGCGCACCTGGTGCATGACCCGCA
AGCCCGGTGCCTGATGTACAAGTAAGTCGACAATCAACCTCTGGATTACAAAATTTGTGAAAGATTGACT
GGTATTCTTAACTATGTTGCTCCTTTTACGCTATGTGGATACGCTGCTTTAATGCCTTTGTATCATGCTA
TTGCTTCCCGTATGGCTTTCATTTTCTCCTCCTTGTATAAATCCTGGTTGCTGTCTCTTTATGAGGAGTT
GTGGCCCGTTGTCAGGCAACGTGGCGTGGTGTGCACTGTGTTTGCTGACGCAACCCCCACTGGTTGGGGC
ATTGCCACCACCTGTCAGCTCCTTTCCGGGACTTTCGCTTTCCCCCTCCCTATTGCCACGGCGGAACTCA
TCGCCGCCTGCCTTGCCCGCTGCTGGACAGGGGCTCGGCTGTTGGGCACTGACAATTCCGTGGTGTTGTC
GGGGAAATCATCGTCCTTTCCTTGGCTGCTCGCCTGTGTTGCCACCTGGATTCTGCGCGGGACGTCCTTC
TGCTACGTCCCTTCGGCCCTCAATCCAGCGGACCTTCCTTCCCGCGGCCTGCTGCCGGCTCTGCGGCCTC
TTCCGCGTCTTCGCCTTCGCCCTCAGACGAGTCGGATCTCCCTTTGGGCCGCCTCCCCGCGTCGACTTTA
AGACCAATGACTTACAAGGCAGCTGTAGATCTTAGCCACTTTTTAAAAGAAAAGGGGGGACTGGAAGGGC
TAATTCACTCCCAACGAAGACAAGATCTGCTTTTTGCTTGTACTGGGTCTCTCTGGTTAGACCAGATCTG
AGCCTGGGAGCTCTCTGGCTAACTAGGGAACCCACTGCTTAAGCCTCAATAAAGCTTGCCTTGAGTGCTT
CAAGTAGTGTGTGCCCGTCTGTTGTGTGACTCTGGTAACTAGAGATCCCTCAGACCCTTTTAGTCAGTGT
GGAAAATCTCTAGCAGTACGTATAGTAGTTCATGTCATCTTATTATTCAGTATTTATAACTTGCAAAGAA
ATGAATATCAGAGAGTGAGAGGAACTTGTTTATTGCAGCTTATAATGGTTACAAATAAAGCAATAGCATC
ACAAATTTCACAAATAAAGCATTTTTTTCACTGCATTCTAGTTGTGGTTTGTCCAAACTCATCAATGTAT
CTTATCATGTCTGGCTCTAGCTATCCCGCCCCTAACTCCGCCCATCCCGCCCCTAACTCCGCCCAGTTCC
GCCCATTCTCCGCCCCATGGCTGACTAATTTTTTTTATTTATGCAGAGGCCGAGGCCGCCTCGGCCTCTG
AGCTATTCCAGAAGTAGTGAGGAGGCTTTTTTGGAGGCCTAGGGACGTACCCAATTCGCCCTATAGTGAG
TCGTATTACGCGCGCTCACTGGCCGTCGTTTTACAACGTCGTGACTGGGAAAACCCTGGCGTTACCCAAC
TTAATCGCCTTGCAGCACATCCCCCTTTCGCCAGCTGGCGTAATAGCGAAGAGGCCCGCACCGATCGCCC
TTCCCAACAGTTGCGCAGCCTGAATGGCGAATGGG
[124 nt withheld, positions 3046-3169]
C
[91 nt withheld, positions 3171-3261]
A
[49 nt withheld, positions 3263-3311]
CCTTTGACGTTGGAGTCCACGTTCTTT
[37 nt withheld, positions 3339-3375]
ACCCTATCTCGGTCTATTCTTTTGATTTATAAGGGATTTTGCCGATTTCGGCCTATTGGTTAAAAAATGA
GCTGATTTAACAAAAATTTAACGCGAATTTTAACAAAATATTAACGCTTACAATTTAGGTGGCACTTTTC
GGGGAAATGTGCGCGGAACCCCTATTTGTTTATTTTTCTAAATACATTCAAATATGTATCCGCTCATGAG
ACAATAACCCTGATAAATGCTTCAATAATATTGAAAAAGGAAGAGTATGAGTATTCAACATTTCCGTGTC
GCCCTTATTCCCTTTTTTGCGGCATTTTGCCTTCCTGTTTTTGCTCACCCAGAAACGCTGGTGAAAGTAA
AAGATGCTGAAGATCAGTTGGGTGCACGAGTGGGTTACATCGAACTGGATCTCAACAGCGGTAAGATCCT
TGAGAGTTTTCGCCCCGAAGAACGTTTTCCAATGATGAGCACTTTTAAAGTTCTGCTATGTGGCGCGGTA
TTATCCCGTATTGACGCCGGGCAAGAGCAACTCGGTCGCCGCATACACTATTCTCAGAATGACTTGGTTG
AGTACTCACCAGTCACAGAAAAGCATCTTACGGATGGCATGACAGTAAGAGAATTATGCAGTGCTGCCAT
AACCATGAGTGATAACACTGCGGCCAACTTACTTCTGACAACGATCGGAGGACCGAAGGAGCTAACCGCT
TTTTTGCACAACATGGGGGATCATGTAACTCGCCTTGATCGTTGGGAACCGGAGCTGAATGAAGCCATAC
CAAACGACGAGCGTGACACCACGATGCCTGTAGCAATGGCAACAACGTTGCGCAAACTATTAACTGGCGA
ACTACTTACTCTAGCTTCCCGGCAACAATTAATAGACTGGATGGAGGCGGATAAAGTTGCAGGACCACTT
CTGCGCTCGGCCCTTCCGGCTGGCTGGTTTATTGCTGATAAATCTGGAGCCGGTGAGCGTGGGTCTCGCG
GTATCATTGCAGCACTGGGGCCAGATGGTAAGCCCTCCCGTATCGTAGTTATCTACACGACGGGGAGTCA
GGCAACTATGGATGAACGAAATAGACAGATCGCTGAGATAGGTGCCTCACTGATTAAGCATTGGTAACTG
TCAGACCAAGTTTACTCATATATACTTTAGATTGATTTAAAACTTCATTTTTAATTTAAAAGGATCTAGG
TGAAGATCCTTTTTGATAATCTCATGACCAAAATCCCTTAACGTGAGTTTTCGTTCCACTGAGCGTCAGA
CCCCGTAGAAAAGATCAAAGGATCTTCTTGAGATCCTTTTTTTCTGCGCGTAATCTGCTGCTTGCAAACA
AAAAAACCACCGCTACCAGCGGTGGTTTGTTTGCCGGATCAAGAGCTACCAACTCTTTTTCCGAAGGTAA
CTGGCTTCAGCAGAGCGCAGATACCAAATACTGTTCTTCTAGTGTAGCCGTAGTTAGGCCACCACTTCAA
GAACTCTGTAGCACCGCCTACATACCTCGCTCTGCTAATCCTGTTACCAGTGGCTGCTGCCAGTGGCGAT
AAGTCGTGTCTTACCGGGTTGGACTCAAGACGATAGTTACCGGATAAGGCGCAGCGGTCGGGCTGAACGG
GGGGTTCGTGCACACAGCCCAGCTTGGAGCGAACGACCTACACCGAACTGAGATACCTACAGCGTGAGCT
ATGAGAAAGCGCCACGCTTCCCGAAGGGAGAAAGGCGGACAGGTATCCGGTAAGCGGCAGGGTCGGAACA
GGAGAGCGCACGAGGGAGCTTCCAGGGGGAAACGCCTGGTATCTTTATAGTCCTGTCGGGTTTCGCCACC
TCTGACTTGAGCGTCGATTTTTGTGATGCTCGTCAGGGGGGCGGAGCCTATGGAAAAACGCCAGCAACGC
GGCCTTTTTACGGTTCCTGGCCTTTTGCTGGCCTTTTGCTCACATGTTCTTTCCTGCGTTATCCCCTGAT
TCTGTGGATAACCGTATTACCGCCTTTGAGTGAGCTGATACCGCTCGCCGCAGCCGAACGACCGAGCGCA
GCGAGTCAGTGAGCGAGGAAGCGGAAGAGCGCCCAATACGCAAACCGCCTCTCCCCGCGCGTTGGCCGAT
TCATTAATGCAGCTGGCACGACAGGTTTCCCGACTGGAAAGCGGGCAGTGAGCGCAACGCAATTAATGTG
AGTTAGCTCACTCATTAGGCACCCCAGGCTTTACACTTTATGCTTCCGGCTCGTATGTTGTGTGGAATTG
TGAGCGGATAACAATTTCACACAGGAAACAGCTATGACCATGATTACGCCAAGCGCGCAATTAACCCTCA
CTAAAGGGAACAAAAGCTGGAGCTGCAAGCTTAATGTAGTCTTATGCAATACTCTTGTAGTCTTGCAACA
TGGTAACGATGAGTTAGCAACATGCCTTACAAGGAGAGAAAAAGCACCGTGCATGCCGATTGGTGGAAGT
AAGGTGGTACGATCGTGCCTTATTAGGAAGGCAACAGACGGGTCTGACATGGATTGGACGAACCACTGAA
TTGCCGCATTGCAGAGATATTGTATTTAAGTGCCTAGCTCGATACATAAACGGGTCTCTCTGGTTAGACC
AGATCTGAGCCTGGGAGCTCTCTGGCTAACTAGGGAACCCACTGCTTAAGCCTCAATAAAGCTTGCCTTG
AGTGCTTCAAGTAGTGTGTGCCCGTCTGTTGTGTGACTCTGGTAACTAGAGATCCCTCAGACCCTTTTAG
TCAGTGTGGAAAATCTCTAGCAGTGGCGCCCGAACAGGGACTTGAAAGCGAAAGGGAAACCAGAGGAGCT
CTCTCGACGCAGGACTCGGCTTGCTGAAGCGCGCACGGCAAGAGGCGAGGGGCGGCGACTGGTGAGTACG
CCAAAAATTTTGACTAGCGGAGGCTAGAAGGAGAGAGATGGGTGCGAGAGCGTCAGTATTAAGCGGGGGA
GAATTAGATCGCGATGGGAAAAAATTCGGTTAAGGCCAGGGGGAAAGAAAAAATATAAATTAAAACATAT
AGTATGGGCAAGCAGGGAGCTAGAACGATTCGCAGTTAATCCTGGCCTGTTAGAAACATCAGAAGGCTGT
AGACAAATACTGGGACAGCTACAACCATCCCTTCAGACAGGATCAGAAGAACTTAGATCATTATATAATA
CAGTAGCAACCCTCTATTGTGTGCATCAAAGGATAGAGATAAAAGACACCAAGGAAGCTTTAGACAAGAT
AGAGGAAGAGCAAAACAAAAGTAAGACCACCGCACAGCAAGCGGCCGCTGATCTTCAGACCTGGAGGAGG
AGATATGAGGGACAATTGGAGAAGTGAATTATATAAATATAAAGTAGTAAAAATTGAACCATTAGGAGTA
GCACCCACCAAGGCAAAGAGAAGAGTGGTGCAGAGAGAAAAAAGAGCAGTGGGAATAGGAGCTTTGTTCC
TTGGGTTCTTGGGAGCAGCAGGAAGCACTATGGGCGCAGCGTCAATGACGCTGACGGTACAGGCCAGACA
ATTATTGTCTGGTATAGTGCAGCAGCAGAACAATTTGCTGAGGGCTATTGAGGCGCAACAGCATCTGTTG
CAACTCACAGTCTGGGGCATCAAGCAGCTCCAGGCAAGAATCCTGGCTGTGGAAAGATACCTAAAGGATC
AACAGCTCCTGGGGATTTG
